>Addgene plasmid #136378 | pYPQ141-ZmUbi-RZ-Bh | depositor full sequence | sequence record 263175 | pYPQ141-ZmUbi-RZ-Bh sequence 5069 bps
TTTCCCAGTCACGACGTTGTAAAACGACGGCCAGTCTTAAGCTCGGGCCCAAATAATGATTTTATTTTGA
CTGATAGTGACCTGTTCGTTGCAACAAATTGATGAGCAATGCTTTTTTATAATGCCAACTTTGTATACAA
AAGTTGCCCCATGGCGTTCCCTCTAGAGAGATAATGAGCATTGCATGTCTAAGTTATAAAAAATTACCAC
ATATTTTTTTTGTCACACTTGTTTGAAGTGCAGTTTATCTATCTTTATACATATATTTAAACTTTACTCT
ACGAATAATATAATCTATAGTACTACAATAATATCAGTGTTTTAGAGAATCATATAAATGAACAGTTAGA
CATGGTCTAAAGGACAATTGAGTATTTTGACAACAGGACTCTACAGTTTTATCTTTTTAGTGTGCATGTG
TTCTCCTTTTTTTTTGCAAATAGCTTCACCTATATAATACTTCATCCATTTTATTAGTACATCCATTTAG
GGTTTAGGGTTAATGGTTTTTATAGACTAATTTTTTTAGTACATCTATTTTATTCTATTTTAGCCTCTAA
ATTAAGAAAACTAAAACTCTATTTTAGTTTTTTTATTTAATAATTTAGATATAAAATAGAATAAAATAAA
GTGACTAAAAATTAAACAAATACCCTTTAAGAAATTAAAAAAACTAAGGAAACATTTTTCTTGTTTCGAG
TAGATAATGCCAGCCTGTTAAACGCCGTCGACGAGTCTAACGGACACCAACCAGCGAACCAGCAGCGTCG
CGTCGGGCCAAGCGAAGCAGACGGCACGGCATCTCTGTCGCTGCCTCTGGACCCCTCTCGAGAGTTCCGC
TCCACCGTTGGACTTGCTCCGCTGTCGGCATCCAGAAATTGCGTGGCGGAGCGGCAGACGTGAGCCGGCA
CGGCAGGCGGCCTCCTCCTCCTCTCACGGCACCGGCAGCTACGGGGGATTCCTTTCCCACCGCTCCTTCG
CTTTCCCTTCCTCGCCCGCCGTAATAAATAGACACCCCCTCCACACCCTCTTTCCCCAACCTCGTGTTGT
TCGGAGCGCACACACACACAACCAGATCTCCCCCAAATCCACCCGTCGGCACCTCCGCTTCAAGGTACGC
CGCTCGTCCTCCCCCCCCCCCCCCTCTCTACCTTCTCTAGATCGGCGTTCCGGTCCATGGTTAGGGCCCG
GTAGTTCTACTTCTGTTCATGTTTGTGTTAGATCCGTGTTTGTGTTAGATCCGTGCTGCTAGCGTTCGTA
CACGGATGCGACCTGTACGTCAGACACGTTCTGATTGCTAACTTGCCAGTGTTTCTCTTTGGGGAATCCT
GGGATGGCTCTAGCCGTTCCGCAGACGGGATCGATTTCATGATTTTTTTTGTTTCGTTGCATAGGGTTTG
GTTTGCCCTTTTCCTTTATTTCAATATATGCCGTGCACTTGTTTGTCGGGTCATCTTTTCATGCTTTTTT
TTGTCTTGGTTGTGATGATGTGGTCTGGTTGGGCGGTCGTTCTAGATCGGAGTAGAATTAATTCTGTTTC
AAACTACCTGGTGGATTTATTAATTTTGGATCTGTATGTGTGTGCCATACATATTCATAGTTACGAATTG
AAGATGATGGATGGAAATATCGATCTAGGATAGGTATACATGTTGATGCGGGTTTTACTGATGCATATAC
AGAGATGCTTTTTGTTCGCTTGGTTGTGATGATGTGGTGTGGTTGGGCGGTCGTTCATTCGTTCTAGATC
GGAGTAGAATACTGTTTCAAACTACCTGGTGTATTTATTAATTTTGGAACTGTATGTGTGTGTCATACAT
CTTCATAGTTACGAGTTTAAGATGGATGGAAATATCGATCTAGGATAGGTATACATGTTGATGTGGGTTT
TACTGATGCATATACATGATGGCATATGCAGCATCTATTCATATGCTCTAACCTTGAGTACCTATCTATT
ATAATAAACAAGTATGTTTTATAATTATTTTGATCTTGATATACTTGGATGATGGCATATGCAGCAGCTA
TATGTGGATTTTTTTAGCCCTGCCTTCATACGCTATTTATTTGCTTGGTACTGTTTCTTTTGTCGATGCT
CACCCTGTTGTTTGGTGTTACTTCTGCAGGGATCCCAGAACCTGATGAGTCCGTGAGGACGAAACGAGTA
AGCTCGTCGTTCTGTCTTTTGGTCAGGACAACCGTCTAGCTATAAGTGCTGCAGGGTGTGAGAAACTCCT
ATTGCTGGACGATGTCTCTTACGAGGCATTAGCACGAGACGGAGCTCAGTCTGACCGCGGCGTCTCTGGC
CGGCATGGTCCCAGCCTCCTCGCTGGCGCCGGCTGGGCAACATGCTTCGGCATGGCGAATGGGACGGTAC
CCGGCCGGAATTCGACCCAGCTTTCTTGTACAAAGTTGGCATTATAAAAAATAATTGCTCATCAATTTGT
TGCAACGAACAGGTCACTATCAGTCAAAATAAAATCATTATTTGCCATCCAGCTGATATCCCCTATAGTG
AGTCGTATTACATGGTCATAGCATCCCCTATAGTGAGTCGTATTACATGGTCATAGCTGTTTCCTGGCAG
CTCTGGCCCGTGTCTCAAAATCTCTGATGTTACATTGCACAAGATAAAAATATATCATCATGCCTCCTCT
GGACCAGCCAGGACAGAAATGCCTCGACTTCGCTGCTGCCCAAGGTTGCCGGGTGACGCACACCGTGGAA
ACGGATGAAGGCACGAACCCAGTGGACATAAGCCTGTTCGGTTCGTAAGCTGTAATGCAAGTAGCGTATG
CGCTCACGCAACTGGTCCAGAACCTTGACCGAACGCAGCGGTGGTAACGGCGCAGTGGCGGTTTTCATGG
CTTGTTATGACTGTTTTTTTGGGGTACAGTCTATGCCTCGGGCATCCAAGCAGCAAGCGCGTTACGCCGT
GGGTCGATGTTTGATGTTATGGAGCAGCAACGATGTTACGCAGCAGGGCAGTCGCCCTAAAACAAAGTTA
AACATCATGAGGGAAGCGGTGATCGCCGAAGTATCGACTCAACTATCAGAGGTAGTTGGCGTCATCGAGC
GCCATCTCGAACCGACGTTGCTGGCCGTACATTTGTACGGCTCCGCAGTGGATGGCGGCCTGAAGCCACA
CAGTGATATTGATTTGCTGGTTACGGTGACCGTAAGGCTTGATGAAACAACGCGGCGAGCTTTGATCAAC
GACCTTTTGGAAACTTCGGCTTCCCCTGGAGAGAGCGAGATTCTCCGCGCTGTAGAAGTCACCATTGTTG
TGCACGACGACATCATTCCGTGGCGTTATCCAGCTAAGCGCGAACTGCAATTTGGAGAATGGCAGCGCAA
TGACATTCTTGCAGGTATCTTCGAGCCAGCCACGATCGACATTGATCTGGCTATCTTGCTGACAAAAGCA
AGAGAACATAGCGTTGCCTTGGTAGGTCCAGCGGCGGAGGAACTCTTTGATCCGGTTCCTGAACAGGATC
TATTTGAGGCGCTAAATGAAACCTTAACGCTATGGAACTCGCCGCCCGACTGGGCTGGCGATGAGCGAAA
TGTAGTGCTTACGTTGTCCCGCATTTGGTACAGCGCAGTAACCGGCAAAATCGCGCCGAAGGATGTCGCT
GCCGACTGGGCAATGGAGCGCCTGCCGGCCCAGTATCAGCCCGTCATACTTGAAGCTAGACAGGCTTATC
TTGGACAAGAAGAAGATCGCTTGGCCTCGCGCGCAGATCAGTTGGAAGAATTTGTCCACTACGTGAAAGG
CGAGATCACCAAGGTAGTCGGCAAATAACCCTCGAGCCACCCATGACCAAAATCCCTTAACGTGAGTTAC
GCGTCGTTCCACTGAGCGTCAGACCCCGTAGAAAAGATCAAAGGATCTTCTTGAGATCCTTTTTTTCTGC
GCGTAATCTGCTGCTTGCAAACAAAAAAACCACCGCTACCAGCGGTGGTTTGTTTGCCGGATCAAGAGCT
ACCAACTCTTTTTCCGAAGGTAACTGGCTTCAGCAGAGCGCAGATACCAAATACTGTCCTTCTAGTGTAG
CCGTAGTTAGGCCACCACTTCAAGAACTCTGTAGCACCGCCTACATACCTCGCTCTGCTAATCCTGTTAC
CAGTGGCTGCTGCCAGTGGCGATAAGTCGTGTCTTACCGGGTTGGACTCAAGACGATAGTTACCGGATAA
GGCGCAGCGGTCGGGCTGAACGGGGGGTTCGTGCACACAGCCCAGCTTGGAGCGAACGACCTACACCGAA
CTGAGATACCTACAGCGTGAGCATTGAGAAAGCGCCACGCTTCCCGAAGGGAGAAAGGCGGACAGGTATC
CGGTAAGCGGCAGGGTCGGAACAGGAGAGCGCACGAGGGAGCTTCCAGGGGGAAACGCCTGGTATCTTTA
TAGTCCTGTCGGGTTTCGCCACCTCTGACTTGAGCGTCGATTTTTGTGATGCTCGTCAGGGGGGCGGAGC
CTATGGAAAAACGCCAGCAACGCGGCCTTTTTACGGTTCCTGGCCTTTTGCTGGCCTTTTGCTCACATGT
TCTTTCCTGCGTTATCCCCTGATTCTGTGGATAACCGTATTACCGCCTTTGAGTGAGCTGATACCGCTCG
CCGCAGCCGAACGACCGAGCGCAGCGAGTCAGTGAGCGAGGAAGCGGAAGAGCGCCCAATACGCAAACCG
CCTCTCCCCGCGCGTTGGCCGATTCATTAATGCAGCTGGCACGACAGGTTTCCCGACTGGAAAGCGGGCA
GTGAGCGCAACGCAATTAATACGCGTACCGCTCGCCAGGAAGAGTTTGTAGAAACGCAAAAAGGCCATCC
GTCAGGATGGCCTTCTGCTTAGTTTGATGCCTGGCAGTTTATGGCGGGCGTCCTGCCCGCCACCCTCCGG
GCCGTTGCTTCACAACGTTCAAATCCGCTCCCGGCGGATTTGTCCTACTCAGGAGAGCGTTCACCGACAA
ACAACAGATAAAACGAAAGGCCCAGTCTTCCGACTGAGCCTTTCGTTTTATTTGATGCCTGGCAGTTCCC
TACTCTCGCGTTAACGCTTGCATGGATGT
Features (pLannotate 1.2.2; 14 found; start..end, strand, type, name):
     51..146     +  protein_bind   attL5: mutant version of attL; recombination site for the Gateway® LR reaction LR Clonase™
    167..2129    +  promoter       Ubi promoter: maize polyubiquitin gene promoter
   2142..2165    +  misc_RNA       sTRSV HHRz (fragment): hammerhead ribozyme from the tobacco ringspot virus satellite RNA (Khvorova et al., 2003)
   2395..2494    -  protein_bind   attL2: mutant version of attL; recombination site for the Gateway® LR reaction LR Clonase™
   2512..2530    -  promoter       T7 promoter: promoter for bacteriophage T7 RNA polymerase
   2547..2565    -  promoter       T7 promoter: promoter for bacteriophage T7 RNA polymerase
   2755..2778    +  promoter       Pc promoter (fragment): intI1 (promoter lies within the coding sequence); class 1 integron promoter
   2954..3010    +  CDS            GmR (fragment): gentamycin acetyltransferase; aacC1; confers resistance to gentamycin
   3017..3808    +  CDS            SmR: aminoglycoside adenylyltransferase (Murphy, 1985); aadA; confers resistance to spectinomycin and streptomycin
   3901..4489    +  rep_origin     ori: high-copy-number ColE1/pMB1/pBR322/pUC origin of replication
   4672..4764    +  CDS            lacI (fragment): lac repressor; lacI; The lac repressor binds to the lac operator to inhibit transcription in E. coli. This inhibition can be relieved by adding lactose or isopropyl-β-D-thiogalactopyranoside (IPTG).
   4819..4846    -  terminator     rrnB T2 terminator: transcription terminator T2 from the E. coli rrnB gene
   4978..5021    +  terminator     rrnB T1 terminator: Escherichia coli rrnB; transcription terminator T1 from the E. coli rrnB gene
   5068..35      -  CDS            lacZα (fragment) (across the origin): LacZα fragment of β-galactosidase; lacZ fragment
