>Addgene plasmid #136378 | pYPQ141-ZmUbi-RZ-Bh | addgene full sequence | sequence record 271409 | Addgene NGS Result
TTTCCCAGTCACGACGTTGTAAAACGACGGCCAGTCTTAAGCTCGGGCCCAATAATGATTTTATTTTGAC
TGATAGTGACCTGTTCGTTGCAACAAATTGATGAGCAATGCTTTTTTATAATGCCAACTTTGTATACAAA
AGTTGCCCCATGGCGTTCCCTCTAGAGAGATAATGAGCATTGCATGTCTAAGTTATAAAAAATTACCACA
TATTTTTTTTGTCACACTTGTTTGAAGTGCAGTTTATCTATCTTTATACATATATTTAAACTTTACTCTA
CGAATAATATAATCTATAGTACTACAATAATATCAGTGTTTTAGAGAATCATATAAATGAACAGTTAGAC
ATGGTCTAAAGGACAATTGAGTATTTTGACAACAGGACTCTACAGTTTTATCTTTTTAGTGTGCATGTGT
TCTCCTTTTTTTTTGCAAATAGCTTCACCTATATAATACTTCATCCATTTTATTAGTACATCCATTTAGG
GTTTAGGGTTAATGGTTTTTATAGACTAATTTTTTTAGTACATCTATTTTATTCTATTTTAGCCTCTAAA
TTAAGAAAACTAAAACTCTATTTTAGTTTTTTTATTTAATAATTTAGATATAAAATAGAATAAAATAAAG
TGACTAAAAATTAAACAAATACCCTTTAAGAAATTAAAAAAACTAAGGAAACATTTTTCTTGTTTCGAGT
AGATAATGCCAGCCTGTTAAACGCCGTCGACGAGTCTAACGGACACCAACCAGCGAACCAGCAGCGTCGC
GTCGGGCCAAGCGAAGCAGACGGCACGGCATCTCTGTCGCTGCCTCTGGACCCCTCTCGAGAGTTCCGCT
CCACCGTTGGACTTGCTCCGCTGTCGGCATCCAGAAATTGCGTGGCGGAGCGGCAGACGTGAGCCGGCAC
GGCAGGCGGCCTCCTCCTCCTCTCACGGCACCGGCAGCTACGGGGGATTCCTTTCCCACCGCTCCTTCGC
TTTCCCTTCCTCGCCCGCCGTAATAAATAGACACCCCCTCCACACCCTCTTTCCCCAACCTCGTGTTGTT
CGGAGCGCACACACACACAACCAGATCTCCCCCAAATCCACCCGTCGGCACCTCCGCTTCAAGGTACGCC
GCTCGTCCTCCCCCCCCCCCCCCTCTCTACCTTCTCTAGATCGGCGTTCCGGTCCATGGTTAGGGCCCGG
TAGTTCTACTTCTGTTCATGTTTGTGTTAGATCCGTGTTTGTGTTAGATCCGTGCTGCTAGCGTTCGTAC
ACGGATGCGACCTGTACGTCAGACACGTTCTGATTGCTAACTTGCCAGTGTTTCTCTTTGGGGAATCCTG
GGATGGCTCTAGCCGTTCCGCAGACGGGATCGATTTCATGATTTTTTTTGTTTCGTTGCATAGGGTTTGG
TTTGCCCTTTTCCTTTATTTCAATATATGCCGTGCACTTGTTTGTCGGGTCATCTTTTCATGCTTTTTTT
TGTCTTGGTTGTGATGATGTGGTCTGGTTGGGCGGTCGTTCTAGATCGGAGTAGAATTAATTCTGTTTCA
AACTACCTGGTGGATTTATTAATTTTGGATCTGTATGTGTGTGCCATACATATTCATAGTTACGAATTGA
AGATGATGGATGGAAATATCGATCTAGGATAGGTATACATGTTGATGCGGGTTTTACTGATGCATATACA
GAGATGCTTTTTGTTCGCTTGGTTGTGATGATGTGGTGTGGTTGGGCGGTCGTTCATTCGTTCTAGATCG
GAGTAGAATACTGTTTCAAACTACCTGGTGTATTTATTAATTTTGGAACTGTATGTGTGTGTCATACATC
TTCATAGTTACGAGTTTAAGATGGATGGAAATATCGATCTAGGATAGGTATACATGTTGATGTGGGTTTT
ACTGATGCATATACATGATGGCATATGCAGCATCTATTCATATGCTCTAACCTTGAGTACCTATCTATTA
TAATAAACAAGTATGTTTTATAATTATTTTGATCTTGATATACTTGGATGATGGCATATGCAGCAGCTAT
ATGTGGATTTTTTTAGCCCTGCCTTCATACGCTATTTATTTGCTTGGTACTGTTTCTTTTGTCGATGCTC
ACCCTGTTGTTTGGTGTTACTTCTGCAGGGATCCCAGAACCTGATGAGTCCGTGAGGACGAAACGAGTAA
GCTCGTCGTTCTGTCTTTTGGTCAGGACAACCGTCTAGCTATAAGTGCTGCAGGGTGTGAGAAACTCCTA
TTGCTGGACGATGTCTCTTACGAGGCATTAGCACGAGACGGAGCTCAGTCTGACCGCGGCGTCTCTGGCC
GGCATGGTCCCAGCCTCCTCGCTGGCGCCGGCTGGGCAACATGCTTCGGCATGGCGAATGGGACGGTACC
CGGCCGGAATTCGACCCAGCTTTCTTGTACAAAGTTGGCATTATAAAAAATAATTGCTCATCAATTTGTT
GCAACGAACAGGTCACTATCAGTCAAAATAAAATCATTATTTGCCATCCAGCTGATATCCCCTATAGTGA
GTCGTATTACATGGTCATAGCATCCCCTATAGTGAGTCGTATTACATGGTCATAGCTGTTTCCTGGCAGC
TCTGGCCCGTGTCTCAAAATCTCTGATGTTACATTGCACAAGATAAAAATATATCATCATGCCTCCTCTG
GACCAGCCAGGACAGAAATGCCTCGACTTCGCTGCTACCCAAGGTTGCCGGGTGACGCACACCGTGGAAA
CGGATGAAGGCACGAACCCAGTGGACATAAGCCTGTTCGGTTCGTAAGCTGTAATGCAAGTAGCGTATGC
GCTCACGCAACTGGTCCAGAACCTTGACCGAACGCAGCGGTGGTAACGGCGCAGTGGCGGTTTTCATGGC
TTGTTATGACTGTTTTTTTGGGGTACAGTCTATGCCTCGGGCATCCAAGCAGCAAGCGCGTTACGCCGTG
GGTCGATGTTTGATGTTATGGAGCAGCAACGATGTTACGCAGCAGGGCAGTCGCCCTAAAACAAAGTTAA
ACATTATGAGGGAAGCGGTGATCGCCGAAGTATCGACTCAACTATCAGAGGTAGTTGGCGTCATCGAGCG
CCATCTCGAACCGACGTTGCTGGCCGTACATTTGTACGGCTCCGCAGTGGATGGCGGCCTGAAGCCACAC
AGTGATATTGATTTGCTGGTTACGGTGACCGTAAGGCTTGATGAAACAACGCGGCGAGCTTTGATCAACG
ACCTTTTGGAAACTTCGGCTTCCCCTGGAGAGAGCGAGATTCTCCGCGCTGTAGAAGTCACCATTGTTGT
GCACGACGACATCATTCCGTGGCGTTATCCAGCTAAGCGCGAACTGCAATTTGGAGAATGGCAGCGCAAT
GACATTCTTGCAGGTATCTTCGAGCCAGCCACGATCGACATTGATCTGGCTATCTTGCTGACAAAAGCAA
GAGAACATAGCGTTGCCTTGGTAGGTCCAGCGGCGGAGGAACTCTTTGATCCGGTTCCTGAACAGGATCT
ATTTGAGGCGCTAAATGAAACCTTAACGCTATGGAACTCGCCGCCCGACTGGGCTGGCGATGAGCGAAAT
GTAGTGCTTACGTTGTCCCGCATTTGGTACAGCGCAGTAACCGGCAAAATCGCGCCGAAGGATGTCGCTG
CCGACTGGGCAATGGAGCGCCTGCCGGCCCAGTATCAGCCCGTCATACTTGAAGCTAGACAGGCTTATCT
TGGACAAGAAGAAGATCGCTTGGCCTCGCGCGCAGATCAGTTGGAAGAATTTGTCCACTACGTGAAAGGC
GAGATCACCAAGGTAGTCGGCAAATAACCCTCGAGCCACCCATGACCAAAATCCCTTAACGTGAGTTACG
CGTCGTTCCACTGAGCGTCAGACCCCGTAGAAAAGATCAAAGGATCTTCTTGAGATCCTTTTTTTCTGCG
CGTAATCTGCTGCTTGCAAACAAAAAAACCACCGCTACCAGCGGTGGTTTGTTTGCCGGATCAAGAGCTA
CCAACTCTTTTTCCGAAGGTAACTGGCTTCAGCAGAGCGCAGATACCAAATACTGTTCTTCTAGTGTAGC
CGTAGTTAGGCCACCACTTCAAGAACTCTGTAGCACCGCCTACATACCTCGCTCTGCTAATCCTGTTACC
AGTGGCTGCTGCCAGTGGCGATAAGTCGTGTCTTACCGGGTTGGACTCAAGACGATAGTTACCGGATAAG
GCGCAGCGGTCGGGCTGAACGGGGGGTTCGTGCACACAGCCCAGCTTGGAGCGAACGACCTACACCGAAC
TGAGATACCTACAGCGTGAGCTATGAGAAAGCGCCACGCTTCCCGAAGGGAGAAAGGCGGACAGGTATCC
GGTAAGCGGCAGGGTCGGAACAGGAGAGCGCACGAGGGAGCTTCCAGGGGGAAACGCCTGGTATCTTTAT
AGTCCTGTCGGGTTTCGCCACCTCTGACTTGAGCGTCGATTTTTGTGATGCTCGTCAGGGGGGCGGAGCC
TATGGAAAAACGCCAGCAACGCGGCCTTTTTACGGTTCCTGGCCTTTTGCTGGCCTTTTGCTCACATGTT
CTTTCCTGCGTTATCCCCTGATTCTGTGGATAACCGTATTACCGCCTTTGAGTGAGCTGATACCGCTCGC
CGCAGCCGAACGACCGAGCGCAGCGAGTCAGTGAGCGAGGAAGCGGAAGAGCGCCCAATACGCAAACCGC
CTCTCCCCGCGCGTTGGCCGATTCATTAATGCAGCTGGCACGACAGGTTTCCCGACTGGAAAGCGGGCAG
TGAGCGCAACGCAATTAATACGCGTACCGCGAGCCAGGAAGAGTTTGTAGAAACGCAAAAAGGCCATCCG
TCAGGATGGCCTTCTGCTTAGTTTGATGCCTGGCAGTTTATGGCGGGCGTCCTGCCCGCCACCCTCCGGG
CCGTTGCTTCACAACGTTCAAATCCGCTCCCGGCGGATTTGTCCTACTCAGGAGAGCGTTCACCGACAAA
CAACAGATAAAACGAAAGGCCCAGTCTTCCGACTGAGCCTTTCGTTTTATTTGATGCCTGGCAGTTCCCT
ACTCTCGCGTTAACGCTTGCATGGATGT
Features (pLannotate 1.2.2; 15 found; start..end, strand, type, name):
     51..134     +  protein_bind   attL1 (fragment): mutant version of attL; recombination site for the Gateway® LR reaction LR Clonase™
    125..145     +  protein_bind   attB5: mutant version of attB; core recombination site for the Gateway® BP reaction BP Clonase™
    166..2128    +  promoter       Ubi promoter: maize polyubiquitin gene promoter
   2141..2164    +  misc_RNA       sTRSV HHRz (fragment): hammerhead ribozyme from the tobacco ringspot virus satellite RNA (Khvorova et al., 2003)
   2394..2493    -  protein_bind   attL2: mutant version of attL; recombination site for the Gateway® LR reaction LR Clonase™
   2511..2529    -  promoter       T7 promoter: promoter for bacteriophage T7 RNA polymerase
   2546..2564    -  promoter       T7 promoter: promoter for bacteriophage T7 RNA polymerase
   2754..2777    +  promoter       Pc promoter (fragment): intI1 (promoter lies within the coding sequence); class 1 integron promoter
   2953..3009    +  CDS            GmR (fragment): gentamycin acetyltransferase; aacC1; confers resistance to gentamycin
   3016..3807    +  CDS            SmR: aminoglycoside adenylyltransferase (Murphy, 1985); aadA; confers resistance to spectinomycin and streptomycin
   3900..4488    +  rep_origin     ori: high-copy-number ColE1/pMB1/pBR322/pUC origin of replication
   4671..4763    +  CDS            lacI (fragment): lac repressor; lacI; The lac repressor binds to the lac operator to inhibit transcription in E. coli. This inhibition can be relieved by adding lactose or isopropyl-β-D-thiogalactopyranoside (IPTG).
   4818..4845    -  terminator     rrnB T2 terminator: transcription terminator T2 from the E. coli rrnB gene
   4977..5020    +  terminator     rrnB T1 terminator: Escherichia coli rrnB; transcription terminator T1 from the E. coli rrnB gene
   5067..35      -  CDS            lacZα (fragment) (across the origin): LacZα fragment of β-galactosidase; lacZ fragment
