[The description below was written by a language model from this plasmid's Addgene catalogue record and pLannotate feature annotations shown in this document.]
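Description:
pYPQ141-ZmUbi-RZ-Bh is a Gateway entry clone of about 5.1 kb, listed as an empty backbone for expressing single guide RNAs for BhCas12b in plants. It derives from pYPQ141-ZmUbi-RZ-Lb and is propagated in E. coli on a high-copy ColE1/pUC-type origin. Selection is with spectinomycin, conferred by an aadA (SmR) aminoglycoside adenylyltransferase gene that sits downstream of a class 1 integron Pc promoter fragment and a short gentamicin acetyltransferase remnant. Small lacI and lacZα fragments, rrnB T1 and T2 terminators and two T7 promoter copies are also annotated in the backbone, outside the recombination cassette.

The functional cassette lies between two Gateway LR recombination sites. The depositor sequence annotates these as attL5 and attL2. The sequencing-derived record, which differs by one nucleotide in length, labels the first site as an attL1 fragment overlapping an attB5 core, which is most simply read as the same attL5 site. Within the cassette, the maize polyubiquitin (ZmUbi) promoter, a Pol II promoter, is followed by a hammerhead ribozyme fragment. According to the stated purpose, ribozyme processing releases the guide RNA from the longer Pol II transcript. The roughly 230 bp between the ribozyme and attL2 carries no annotations, so the sgRNA scaffold, the spacer cloning site, any second ribozyme and any terminator are not described in the feature tables.

In use, a target-specific spacer would be cloned into this entry vector. The guide cassette would then be moved by LR recombination, presumably with a compatible Cas12b entry clone, into a plant destination vector for Cas12b-based genome engineering.
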