Addgene plasmid #136378: pYPQ141-ZmUbi-RZ-Bh
Purpose: (Empty Backbone) Gateway entry clone for BhCas12b sgRNA expression under ZmUbi promoter with ribozyme processing
Depositing lab: Yiping Qi. Depositing organization: University of Maryland, College Park. Publication: CRISPR-Cas12b enables efficient plant genome engineering. Ming M, Ren Q, Pan C, He Y, Zhang Y, Liu S, Zhong Z, Wang J, Malzahn AA, Wu J, Zheng X, Zhang Y, Qi Y. Nat Plants. 2020 Mar;6(3):202-208. doi: 10.1038/s41477-020-0614-6. Epub 2020 Mar 9. PubMed 32170285.
Backbone
  Vector backbone: pYPQ141-ZmUbi-RZ-Lb
  Vector type: Plant Expression, CRISPR
Growth in bacteria
  Bacterial resistance: Spectinomycin, 50 μg/mL
  Growth temperature: 37°C
  Growth strain: DH5alpha
  Copy number: High Copy
Terms and licenses: Academic/Nonprofit Terms; Industry Terms: Not Available to Industry
How to cite: pYPQ141-ZmUbi-RZ-Bh was a gift from Yiping Qi (Addgene plasmid # 136378 ; http://n2t.net/addgene:136378 ; RRID:Addgene_136378)
